>Addgene plasmid #239555 | pFUW LAMP1Sig-mEmerald | addgene full sequence | sequence record 477007 | Addgene NGS Result
GTCGACGGATCGGGAGATCTCCCGATCCCCTATGGTGCACTCTCAGTACAATCTGCTCTGATGCCGCATA
GTTAAGCCAGTATCTGCTCCCTGCTTGTGTGTTGGAGGTCGCTGAGTAGTGCGCGAGCAAAATTTAAGCT
ACAACAAGGCAAGGCTTGACCGACAATTGCATGAAGAATCTGCTTAGGGTTAGGCGTTTTGCGCTGCTTC
GCGATGTACGGGCCAGATATACGCGTTGACATTGATTATTGACTAGTTATTAATAGTAATCAATTACGGG
GTCATTAGTTCATAGCCCATATATGGAGTTCCGCGTTACATAACTTACGGTAAATGGCCCGCCTGGCTGA
CCGCCCAACGACCCCCGCCCATTGACGTCAATAATGACGTATGTTCCCATAGTAACGCCAATAGGGACTT
TCCATTGACGTCAATGGGTGGAGTATTTACGGTAAACTGCCCACTTGGCAGTACATCAAGTGTATCATAT
GCCAAGTACGCCCCCTATTGACGTCAATGACGGTAAATGGCCCGCCTGGCATTATGCCCAGTACATGACC
TTATGGGACTTTCCTACTTGGCAGTACATCTACGTATTAGTCATCGCTATTACCATGGTGATGCGGTTTT
GGCAGTACATCAATGGGCGTGGATAGCGGTTTGACTCACGGGGATTTCCAAGTCTCCACCCCATTGACGT
CAATGGGAGTTTGTTTTGGCACCAAAATCAACGGGACTTTCCAAAATGTCGTAACAACTCCGCCCCATTG
ACGCAAATGGGCGGTAGGCGTGTACGGTGGGAGGTCTATATAAGCAGCGCGTTTTGCCTGTACTGGGTCT
CTCTGGTTAGACCAGATCTGAGCCTGGGAGCTCTCTGGCTAACTAGGGAACCCACTGCTTAAGCCTCAAT
AAAGCTTGCCTTGAGTGCTTCAAGTAGTGTGTGCCCGTCTGTTGTGTGACTCTGGTAACTAGAGATCCCT
CAGACCCTTTTAGTCAGTGTGGAAAATCTCTAGCAGTGGCGCCCGAACAGGGACTTGAAAGCGAAAGGGA
AACCAGAGGAGCTCTCTCGACGCAGGACTCGGCTTGCTGAAGCGCGCACGGCAAGAGGCGAGGGGCGGCG
ACTGGTGAGTACGCCAAAAATTTTGACTAGCGGAGGCTAGAAGGAGAGAGATGGGTGCGAGAGCGTCAGT
ATTAAGCGGGGGAGAATTAGATCGCGATGGGAAAAAATTCGGTTAAGGCCAGGGGGAAAGAAAAAATATA
AATTAAAACATATAGTATGGGCAAGCAGGGAGCTAGAACGATTCGCAGTTAATCCTGGCCTGTTAGAAAC
ATCAGAAGGCTGTAGACAAATACTGGGACAGCTACAACCATCCCTTCAGACAGGATCAGAAGAACTTAGA
TCATTATATAATACAGTAGCAACCCTCTATTGTGTGCATCAAAGGATAGAGATAAAAGACACCAAGGAAG
CTTTAGACAAGATAGAGGAAGAGCAAAACAAAAGTAAGACCACCGCACAGCAAGCGGCCGCTGATCTTCA
GACCTGGAGGAGGAGATATGAGGGACAATTGGAGAAGTGAATTATATAAATATAAAGTAGTAAAAATTGA
ACCATTAGGAGTAGCACCCACCAAGGCAAAGAGAAGAGTGGTGCAGAGAGAAAAAAGAGCAGTGGGAATA
GGAGCTTTGTTCCTTGGGTTCTTGGGAGCAGCAGGAAGCACTATGGGCGCAGCGTCAATGACGCTGACGG
TACAGGCCAGACAATTATTGTCTGGTATAGTGCAGCAGCAGAACAATTTGCTGAGGGCTATTGAGGCGCA
ACAGCATCTGTTGCAACTCACAGTCTGGGGCATCAAGCAGCTCCAGGCAAGAATCCTGGCTGTGGAAAGA
TACCTAAAGGATCAACAGCTCCTGGGGATTTGGGGTTGCTCTGGAAAACTCATTTGCACCACTGCTGTGC
CTTGGAATGCTAGTTGGAGTAATAAATCTCTGGAACAGATTTGGAATCACACGACCTGGATGGAGTGGGA
CAGAGAAATTAACAATTACACAAGCTTAATACACTCCTTAATTGAAGAATCGCAAAACCAGCAAGAAAAG
AATGAACAAGAATTATTGGAATTAGATAAATGGGCAAGTTTGTGGAATTGGTTTAACATAACAAATTGGC
TGTGGTATATAAAATTATTCATAATGATAGTAGGAGGCTTGGTAGGTTTAAGAATAGTTTTTGCTGTACT
TTCTATAGTGAATAGAGTTAGGCAGGGATATTCACCATTATCGTTTCAGACCCACCTCCCAACCCCGAGG
GGACCCGACAGGCCCGAAGGAATAGAAGAAGAAGGTGGAGAGAGAGACAGAGACAGATCCATTCGATTAG
TGAACGGATCGGCACTGCGTGCGCCAATTCTGCAGACAAATGGCAGTATTCATCCACAATTTTAAAAGAA
AAGGGGGGATTGGGGGGTACAGTGCAGGGGAAAGAATAGTAGACATAATAGCAACAGACATACAAACTAA
AGAATTACAAAAACAAATTACAAAAATTCAAAATTTTCGGGTTTATTACAGGGACAGCAGAGATCCAGTT
TGGTTAATTAACCCGTGTCGGCTCCAGATCTGGCCTCCGCGCCGGGTTTTGGCGCCTCCCGCGGGCGCCC
CCCTCCTCACGGCGAGCGCTGCCACGTCAGACGAAGGGCGCAGCGAGCGTCCTGATCCTTCCGCCCGGAC
GCTCAGGACAGCGGCCCGCTGCTCATAAGACTCGGCCTTAGAACCCCAGTATCAGCAGAAGGACATTTTA
GGACGGGACTTGGGTGACTCTAGGGCACTGGTTTTCTTTCCAGAGAGCGGAACAGGCGAGGAAAAGTAGT
CCCTTCTCGGCGATTCTGCGGAGGGATCTCCGTGGGGCGGTGAACGCCGATGATTATATAAGGACGCGCC
GGGTGTGGCACAGCTAGTTCCGTCGCAGCCGGGATTTGGGTCGCGGTTCTTGTTTGTGGATCGCTGTGAT
CGTCACTTGGTGAGTAGCGGGCTGCTGGGCTGGCCGGGGCTTTCGTGGCCGCCGGGCCGCTCGGTGGGAC
GGAAGCGTGTGGAGAGACCGCCAAGGGCTGTAGTCTGGGTCCGCGAGCAAGGTTGCCCTGAACTGGGGGT
TGGGGGGAGCGCAGCAAAATGGCGGCTGTTCCCGAGTCTTGAATGGAAGACGCTTGTGAGGCGGGCTGTG
AGGTCGTTGAAACAAGGTGGGGGGCATGGTGGGCGGCAAGAACCCAAGGTCTTGAGGCCTTCGCTAATGC
GGGAAAGCTCTTATTCGGGTGAGATGGGCTGGGGCACCATCTGGGGACCCTGACGTGAAGTTTGTCACTG
ACTGGAGAACTCGGTTTGTCGTCTGTTGCGGGGGCGGCAGTTATGGCGGTGCCGTTGGGCAGTGCACCCG
TACCTTTGGGAGCGCGCGCCCTCGTCGTGTCGTGACGTCACCCGTTCTGTTGGCTTATAATGCAGGGTGG
GGCCACCTGCCGGTAGGTGTGCGGTAGGCTTTTCTCCGTCGCAGGACGCAGGGTTCGGGCCTAGGGTAGG
CTCTCCTGAATCGACAGGCGCCGGACCTCTGGTGAGGGGAGGGATAAGTGAGGCGTCAGTTTCTTTGGTC
GGTTTTATGTACCTATCTTCTTAAGTAGCTGAAGCTCCGGTTTTGAACTATGCGCTCGGGGTTGGCGAGT
GTGTTTTGTGAAGTTTTTTAGGCACCTTTTGAAATGTAATCATTTGGGTCAATATGTAATTTTCAGTGTT
AGACTAGTAAATTGTCCGCTAAATTCTGGCCGTTTTTGGCTTTTTTGTTAGACGAAGCTTGGGCCCGGGA
ATTAATTATTAAGATGGCGGCCCCCGGCAGCGCCCGGCGACCCCTGCTGCTGCTACTGCTGTTGCTGCTG
CTCGGCCTCATGCATTGTGCGTCAGCAGGGGATCCACCGGTCGCCACCATGGTGAGCAAGGGCGAGGAGC
TGTTCACCGGGGTGGTGCCCATCCTGGTCGAGCTGGACGGCGACGTAAACGGCCACAAGTTCAGCGTGTC
CGGCGAGGGCGAGGGCGATGCCACCTACGGCAAGCTGACCCTGAAGTTCATCTGCACCACCGGCAAGCTG
CCCGTGCCCTGGCCCACCCTCGTGACCACCTTGACCTACGGCGTGCAGTGCTTCGCCCGCTACCCCGACC
ACATGAAGCAGCACGACTTCTTCAAGTCCGCCATGCCCGAAGGCTACGTCCAGGAGCGCACCATCTTCTT
CAAGGACGACGGCAACTACAAGACCCGCGCCGAGGTGAAGTTCGAGGGCGACACCCTGGTGAACCGCATC
GAGCTGAAGGGCATCGACTTCAAGGAGGACGGCAACATCCTGGGGCACAAGCTGGAGTACAACTACAACA
GCCACAAGGTCTATATCACCGCCGACAAGCAGAAGAACGGCATCAAGGTGAACTTCAAGACCCGCCACAA
CATCGAGGACGGCAGCGTGCAGCTCGCCGACCACTACCAGCAGAACACCCCCATCGGCGACGGCCCCGTG
CTGCTGCCCGACAACCACTACCTGAGCACCCAGTCCAAGCTGAGCAAAGACCCCAACGAGAAGCGCGATC
ACATGGTCCTGCTGGAGTTCGTGACCGCCGCCGGGATCACTCTCGGCATGGACGAGCTGTACAAGTAACG
GATCCGAATTCGATATCAAGCTTATCGATAATCAACCTCTGGATTACAAAATTTGTGAAAGATTGACTGG
TATTCTTAACTATGTTGCTCCTTTTACGCTATGTGGATACGCTGCTTTAATGCCTTTGTATCATGCTATT
GCTTCCCGTATGGCTTTCATTTTCTCCTCCTTGTATAAATCCTGGTTGCTGTCTCTTTATGAGGAGTTGT
GGCCCGTTGTCAGGCAACGTGGCGTGGTGTGCACTGTGTTTGCTGACGCAACCCCCACTGGTTGGGGCAT
TGCCACCACCTGTCAGCTCCTTTCCGGGACTTTCGCTTTCCCCCTCCCTATTGCCACGGCGGAACTCATC
GCCGCCTGCCTTGCCCGCTGCTGGACAGGGGCTCGGCTGTTGGGCACTGACAATTCCGTGGTGTTGTCGG
GGAAATCATCGTCCTTTCCTTGGCTGCTCGCCTGTGTTGCCACCTGGATTCTGCGCGGGACGTCCTTCTG
CTACGTCCCTTCGGCCCTCAATCCAGCGGACCTTCCTTCCCGCGGCCTGCTGCCGGCTCTGCGGCCTCTT
CCGCGTCTTCGCCTTCGCCCTCAGACGAGTCGGATCTCCCTTTGGGCCGCCTCCCCGCATCGATACCGTC
GACCTCGAGACCTAGAAAAACATGGAGCAATCACAAGTAGCAATACAGCAGCTACCAATGCTGATTGTGC
CTGGCTAGAAGCACAAGAGGAGGAGGAGGTGGGTTTTCCAGTCACACCTCAGGTACCTTTAAGACCAATG
ACTTACAAGGCAGCTGTAGATCTTAGCCACTTTTTAAAAGAAAAGGGGGGACTGGAAGGGCTAATTCACT
CCCAACGAAGACAAGATATCCTTGATCTGTGGATCTACCACACACAAGGCTACTTCCCTGATTGGCAGAA
CTACACACCAGGGCCAGGGATCAGATATCCACTGACCTTTGGATGGTGCTACAAGCTAGTACCAGTTGAG
CAAGAGAAGGTAGAAGAAGCCAATGAAGGAGAGAACACCCGCTTGTTACACCCTGTGAGCCTGCATGGGA
TGGATGACCCGGAGAGAGAAGTATTAGAGTGGAGGTTTGACAGCCGCCTAGCATTTCATCACATGGCCCG
AGAGCTGCATCCGGACTGTACTGGGTCTCTCTGGTTAGACCAGATCTGAGCCTGGGAGCTCTCTGGCTAA
CTAGGGAACCCACTGCTTAAGCCTCAATAAAGCTTGCCTTGAGTGCTTCAAGTAGTGTGTGCCCGTCTGT
TGTGTGACTCTGGTAACTAGAGATCCCTCAGACCCTTTTAGTCAGTGTGGAAAATCTCTAGCAGGGCCCG
TTTAAACCCGCTGATCAGCCTCGACTGTGCCTTCTAGTTGCCAGCCATCTGTTGTTTGCCCCTCCCCCGT
GCCTTCCTTGACCCTGGAAGGTGCCACTCCCACTGTCCTTTCCTAATAAAATGAGGAAATTGCATCGCAT
TGTCTGAGTAGGTGTCATTCTATTCTGGGGGGTGGGGTGGGGCAGGACAGCAAGGGGGAGGATTGGGAAG
ACAATAGCAGGCATGTGAGCAAAAGGCCAGCAAAAGGCCAGGAACCGTAAAAAGGCCGCGTTGCTGGCGT
TTTTCCATAGGCTCCGCCCCCCTGACGAGCATCACAAAAATCGACGCTCAAGTCAGAGGTGGCGAAACCC
GACAGGACTATAAAGATACCAGGCGTTTCCCCCTGGAAGCTCCCTCGTGCGCTCTCCTGTTCCGACCCTG
CCGCTTACCGGATACCTGTCCGCCTTTCTCCCTTCGGGAAGCGTGGCGCTTTCTCATAGCTCACGCTGTA
GGTATCTCAGTTCGGTGTAGGTCGTTCGCTCCAAGCTGGGCTGTGTGCACGAACCCCCCGTTCAGCCCGA
CCGCTGCGCCTTATCCGGTAACTATCGTCTTGAGTCCAACCCGGTAAGACACGACTTATCGCCACTGGCA
GCAGCCACTGGTAACAGGATTAGCAGAGCGAGGTATGTAGGCGGTGCTACAGAGTTCTTGAAGTGGTGGC
CTAACTACGGCTACACTAGAAGAACAGTATTTGGTATCTGCGCTCTGCTGAAGCCAGTTACCTTCGGAAA
AAGAGTTGGTAGCTCTTGATCCGGCAAACAAACCACCGCTGGTAGCGGTGGTTTTTTTGTTTGCAAGCAG
CAGATTACGCGCAGAAAAAAAGGATCTCAAGAAGATCCTTTGATCTTTTCTACGGGGTCTGACGCTCAGT
GGAACGAAAACTCACGTTAAGGGATTTTGGTCATGAGATTATCAAAAAGGATCTTCACCTAGATCCTTTT
AAATTAAAAATGAAGTTTTAAATCAATCTAAAGTATATATGAGTAAACTTGGTCTGACAGTTACCAATGC
TTAATCAGTGAGGCACCTATCTCAGCGATCTGTCTATTTCGTTCATCCATAGTTGCCTGACTCCCCGTCG
TGTAGATAACTACGATACGGGAGGGCTTACCATCTGGCCCCAGTGCTGCAATGATACCGCGAGACCCACG
CTCACCGGCTCCAGATTTATCAGCAATAAACCAGCCAGCCGGAAGGGCCGAGCGCAGAAGTGGTCCTGCA
ACTTTATCCGCCTCCATCCAGTCTATTAATTGTTGCCGGGAAGCTAGAGTAAGTAGTTCGCCAGTTAATA
GTTTGCGCAACGTTGTTGCCATTGCTACAGGCATCGTGGTGTCACGCTCGTCGTTTGGTATGGCTTCATT
CAGCTCCGGTTCCCAACGATCAAGGCGAGTTACATGATCCCCCATGTTGTGCAAAAAAGCGGTTAGCTCC
TTCGGTCCTCCGATCGTTGTCAGAAGTAAGTTGGCCGCAGTGTTATCACTCATGGTTATGGCAGCACTGC
ATAATTCTCTTACTGTCATGCCATCCGTAAGATGCTTTTCTGTGACTGGTGAGTACTCAACCAAGTCATT
CTGAGAATAGTGTATGCGGCGACCGAGTTGCTCTTGCCCGGCGTCAATACGGGATAATACCGCGCCACAT
AGCAGAACTTTAAAAGTGCTCATCATTGGAAAACGTTCTTCGGGGCGAAAACTCTCAAGGATCTTACCGC
TGTTGAGATCCAGTTCGATGTAACCCACTCGTGCACCCAACTGATCTTCAGCATCTTTTACTTTCACCAG
CGTTTCTGGGTGAGCAAAAACAGGAAGGCAAAATGCCGCAAAAAAGGGAATAAGGGCGACACGGAAATGT
TGAATACTCATACTCTTCCTTTTTCAATATTATTGAAGCATTTATCAGGGTTATTGTCTCATGAGCGGAT
ACATATTTGAATGTATTTAGAAAAATAAACAAATAGGGGTTCCGCGCACATTTCCCCGAAAAGTGCCACC
TGAC
Features (pLannotate 1.2.2; 20 found; start..end, strand, type, name):
     31..83      -  misc_feature   bom (fragment): basis of mobility region from pBR322
    238..617     +  enhancer       CMV enhancer: human cytomegalovirus immediate early enhancer
    618..817     +  promoter       CMV promoter: human cytomegalovirus (CMV) immediate early promoter
    835..1015    +  LTR            5' LTR (truncated): truncated 5' long terminal repeat (LTR) from HIV-1
   1062..1187    +  misc_feature   HIV-1 Ψ: packaging signal of human immunodeficiency virus type 1
   1171..1534    +  CDS            HIV-1 gag (fragment): gag protein from human immunodeficiency virus 1; gag
   1680..1913    +  misc_feature   RRE: The Rev response element (RRE) of HIV-1 allows for Rev-dependent mRNA export from the nucleus to the cytoplasm.
   2290..2390    +  CDS            Rev (fragment): human immunodeficiency virus 1 (HIV-1) Rev protein; rev; enhances nuclear export of unspliced and incompletely spliced viral mRNAs
   2440..2557    +  misc_feature   cPPT/CTS: central polypurine tract and central termination sequence of HIV-1
   2622..3833    +  promoter       UbC promoter: human ubiquitin C promoter
   3864..3948    +  CDS            LAMP1 (fragment): human lysosome-associated membrane glycoprotein 1
   3969..4688    +  CDS            mEmerald: brightly fluorescent monomeric variant of GFP mammalian codon-optimized
   4696..4720    +  misc_feature   MCS (fragment): pBluescript multiple cloning site
   4720..5308    +  misc_feature   WPRE: woodchuck hepatitis virus posttranscriptional regulatory element
   5245..5826    +  CDS            nef (fragment): NEF_HV1H2 - Experimental evidence at protein level: Swiss-Prot protein existence level 1. Extracellular Nef protein targets CD4(+) T-lymphocytes for apoptosis by interacting with CXCR4 surface receptors. From Human immunodeficiency virus type 1 group M subtype B (isolate HXB2) (HIV-1).
   5833..6013    +  LTR            5' LTR (truncated): truncated 5' long terminal repeat (LTR) from HIV-1
   6045..6156    +  polyA_signal   bGH poly(A) signal: bovine growth hormone polyadenylation signal
   6302..6890    -  rep_origin     ori: high-copy-number ColE1/pMB1/pBR322/pUC origin of replication
   7061..7921    -  CDS            AmpR: β-lactamase; bla; confers resistance to ampicillin, carbenicillin, and related antibiotics
   7922..8026    -  promoter       AmpR promoter: bla
