[The description below was written by a language model from this plasmid's Addgene catalogue record and pLannotate feature annotations shown in this document.]
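Description:
pFUW LAMP1Sig-mEmerald is an HIV-1-based lentiviral transfer plasmid built on the pFUW backbone, designed to express the green fluorescent protein mEmerald targeted to lysosomes in mammalian cells. In bacteria it is maintained through a high-copy ColE1/pUC-type origin and selected with ampicillin via the β-lactamase gene and its native promoter. A CMV enhancer/promoter sits upstream of a truncated 5' LTR, an arrangement that drives transcription of the viral genomic RNA in packaging cells. This is followed by the Ψ packaging signal with an adjoining gag fragment, the Rev response element for Rev-dependent nuclear export, and the cPPT/CTS element that aids nuclear import of the reverse-transcribed genome. Downstream, the 3' LTR region (annotated by similarity as a second truncated LTR, preceded by a nef fragment) is followed by a bovine growth hormone polyadenylation signal.

The internal expression cassette uses the human ubiquitin C (UbC) promoter for broad, constitutive expression. It drives a short fragment of human LAMP1, the "LAMP1Sig" targeting sequence, placed just upstream of the mammalian codon-optimized mEmerald coding sequence, a bright monomeric GFP variant derived from Aequorea victoria. A WPRE after the reporter enhances transcript stability and expression. No mammalian selection marker is annotated, so transduced cells would be identified by fluorescence. The sequenced record is 8,054 nt, which is shorter than the catalogue's stated backbone size alone; the record does not explain this discrepancy. The plasmid belongs to a modular set of genetically encoded organelle probes and is used to label lysosomes for imaging.
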