Addgene plasmid #239555: pFUW LAMP1Sig-mEmerald
Purpose: Expression and lysosomal localization of mEmerald
Depositing lab: Tim Ahfeldt & Joel Blanchard. Depositing organization: Icahn School of Medicine at Mount Sinai. Publication: Genetically encoded and modular subcellular organelle probes reveal dysfunction in lysosomes and mitochondria driven by PRKN knockout. Goldman, C., Kareva, T., Sarrafha, L., Schuldt, B.R., Sahasrabudhe, A., Ahfeldt, T., and Blanchard, J.W. iScience 28 (2025) 10.1016/j.isci.2025.112816.
Backbone
  Vector backbone: pFUW
  Backbone size w/o insert (bp): 9221
  Vector type: Lentiviral
Growth in bacteria
  Bacterial resistance: Ampicillin, 100 μg/mL
  Growth temperature: 37°C
  Growth strain: NEB Stable
  Copy number: High Copy
Gene/Insert
  Gene/Insert name: mEmerald
  Species: Aequorea victoria
  Insert size (bp): 825
  Promoter: UbC
  Cloning method: Gibson Cloning
  Sequencing primers: 5′ hUBCpro-F; 3′ WPRE-R
Terms and licenses: Academic/Nonprofit Terms; Industry Terms: Not Available to Industry
How to cite: pFUW LAMP1Sig-mEmerald was a gift from Tim Ahfeldt & Joel Blanchard (Addgene plasmid # 239555 ; http://n2t.net/addgene:239555 ; RRID:Addgene_239555)
