>Addgene plasmid #239555 | pFUW LAMP1Sig-mEmerald | depositor partial sequence | sequence record 471319 | LAMP1 signal peptide (1-28) and mEmerald
ATGGCGGCCCCCGGCAGCGCCCGGCGACCCCTGCTGCTGCTACTGCTGTTGCTGCTGCTCGGCCTCATGC
ATTGTGCGTCAGCAGGGGATCCACCGGTCGCCACCATGGTGAGCAAGGGCGAGGAGCTGTTCACCGGGGT
GGTGCCCATCCTGGTCGAGCTGGACGGCGACGTAAACGGCCACAAGTTCAGCGTGTCCGGCGAGGGCGAG
GGCGATGCCACCTACGGCAAGCTGACCCTGAAGTTCATCTGCACCACCGGCAAGCTGCCCGTGCCCTGGC
CCACCCTCGTGACCACCTTGACCTACGGCGTGCAGTGCTTCGCCCGCTACCCCGACCACATGAAGCAGCA
CGACTTCTTCAAGTCCGCCATGCCCGAAGGCTACGTCCAGGAGCGCACCATCTTCTTCAAGGACGACGGC
AACTACAAGACCCGCGCCGAGGTGAAGTTCGAGGGCGACACCCTGGTGAACCGCATCGAGCTGAAGGGCA
TCGACTTCAAGGAGGACGGCAACATCCTGGGGCACAAGCTGGAGTACAACTACAACAGCCACAAGGTCTA
TATCACCGCCGACAAGCAGAAGAACGGCATCAAGGTGAACTTCAAGACCCGCCACAACATCGAGGACGGC
AGCGTGCAGCTCGCCGACCACTACCAGCAGAACACCCCCATCGGCGACGGCCCCGTGCTGCTGCCCGACA
ACCACTACCTGAGCACCCAGTCCAAGCTGAGCAAAGACCCCAACGAGAAGCGCGATCACATGGTCCTGCT
GGAGTTCGTGACCGCCGCCGGGATCACTCTCGGCATGGACGAGCTGTACAAGTAA
